Addgene plasmid #114129: pCW-eGFP-FHA
Purpose: Lentiviral vector for inducible expression of eGFP-RNF8 FHA domain fusion; 53BP1-independent recruitment to damaged chromatin
Depositing lab: Daniel Durocher. Depositing organization: Sinai Health System. Publication: The shieldin complex mediates 53BP1-dependent DNA repair. Noordermeer SM, Adam S, Setiaputra D, Barazas M, Pettitt SJ, Ling AK, Olivieri M, Alvarez-Quilon A, Moatti N, Zimmermann M, Annunziato S, Krastev DB, Song F, Brandsma I, Frankum J, Brough R, Sherker A, Landry S, Szilard RK, Munro MM, McEwan A, Goullet de Rugy T, Lin ZY, Hart T, Moffat J, Gingras AC, Martin A, van Attikum H, Jonkers J, Lord CJ, Rottenberg S, Durocher D. Nature. 2018 Aug;560(7716):117-121. doi: 10.1038/s41586-018-0340-7. Epub 2018 Jul 18. PubMed 30022168.
Backbone
  Vector backbone: pCW57.1
  Backbone manufacturer: Addgene #41393
  Backbone size w/o insert (bp): 7720
  Total vector size (bp): 8932
  Vector type: Mammalian Expression, Lentiviral ; Doxycycline inducible
  Selectable markers: Puromycin
Growth in bacteria
  Bacterial resistance: Ampicillin, 100 μg/mL
  Growth temperature: 30°C
  Growth strain: NEB Stable
  Copy number: Unknown
Gene/Insert
  Gene/Insert name: RNF8 FHA domain (amino acids 2-160) (alt name: hRNF8)
  Species: H. sapiens (human)
  Insert size (bp): 1212
  Mutation: aa 2-160
  Entrez Gene: RNF8 (a.k.a. hRNF8)
  Promoter: TRE promoter, Tet ON
  Tag / fusion protein: eGFP (N terminal on insert)
  Cloning method: Gateway Cloning
  Sequencing primers: 5′ LNCX; 3′ O.PGK1b-R (GAACGGACGTGAAGAATGTG)
Terms and licenses: Academic/Nonprofit Terms; Industry Terms: Not Available to Industry
How to cite: pCW-eGFP-FHA was a gift from Daniel Durocher (Addgene plasmid # 114129 ; http://n2t.net/addgene:114129 ; RRID:Addgene_114129)
