[The description below was written by a language model from this plasmid's Addgene catalogue record and pLannotate feature annotations shown in this document.]
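Description:
pCW-eGFP-FHA is a doxycycline-inducible, third-generation-style lentiviral expression vector built on the pCW57.1 backbone, with a total size of about 8.9 kb. It is propagated in E. coli through a high-copy ColE1/pUC-type origin and ampicillin resistance (β-lactamase). The viral portion has an RSV promoter driving a truncated HIV-1 5' LTR, followed by the Ψ packaging signal, a gag fragment, the Rev response element and the cPPT/CTS. It ends in a WPRE and a self-inactivating ΔU3 3' LTR, followed by an SV40 polyadenylation signal and SV40 origin. This arrangement allows the genome to be packaged when helper functions are supplied in trans, while the integrated provirus lacks LTR promoter activity.

The payload was introduced by Gateway cloning and is flanked by attB1 and attB2 sites. It encodes EGFP fused at the N terminus of the human RNF8 FHA domain (amino acids 2–160), under a tight TRE promoter composed of seven tet operators and a minimal CMV promoter. A short His-tag fragment is annotated after attB2, but the record does not indicate that it is part of the fusion. Downstream, a human PGK promoter drives puromycin N-acetyltransferase followed by an rtTA3-type reverse tetracycline transactivator. A single integrated vector therefore provides both puromycin selection of transduced mammalian cells and the Tet-On activator needed for induction. Full-length RNF8 is recruited to DNA double-strand breaks by ATM-phosphorylated MDC1. According to the record, this FHA fusion provides 53BP1-independent recruitment to damaged chromatin, here in an eGFP-labelled form, in the context of studies on 53BP1-dependent DNA repair.
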