Features (pLannotate 1.2.2; 30 found; start..end, strand, type, name):
     49..73      +  protein_bind   attB1: mutant version of attB; recombination site for the Gateway® BP reaction BP Clonase™
     91..807     +  CDS            EGFP: EGFP is a basic (constitutively fluorescent) green fluorescent protein published in 1996, derived from Aequorea victoria. It is reported to be a rapidly-maturing weak dimer with moderate acid sensitivity.
    826..1302    +  CDS            RNF8 (fragment): RNF8_HUMAN - Also known as KIAA0646. Experimental evidence at protein level: Swiss-Prot protein existence level 1. E3 ubiquitin-protein ligase that plays a key role in DNA damage signaling via 2 distinct roles: by mediating the 'Lys-63'-linked ubiquitination of histones H2A and H2AX and promoting the recruitment of DNA repair proteins at double-strand breaks (DSBs) sites, and by catalyzing 'Lys-48'-linked ubiquitination to remove target proteins from DNA damage sites. Following DNA DSBs, it is recruited to the sites of damage by ATM-phosphorylated MDC1 and catalyzes the 'Lys-63'-linked ubiquit
   1307..1331    -  protein_bind   attB2: mutant version of attB; recombination site for the Gateway® BP reaction BP Clonase™
   1348..1366    +  CDS            9xHis (fragment): 9xHis affinity tag
   1376..1886    +  promoter       hPGK promoter: human phosphoglycerate kinase 1 promoter
   1896..2492    +  CDS            PuroR (fragment): puromycin N-acetyltransferase; pac from Streptomyces; confers resistance to puromycin
   2547..3244    +  CDS            rtTA3 (fragment): reverse tetracycline transactivator 3 activates expression from Tet-responsive promoters in the presence of doxycycline
   3174..3284    +  CDS            VP48: 3 tandem repeats of the minimal activation domain of herpes simplex virus VP16 (Cheng et al., 2013)
   3320..3868    +  misc_feature   WPRE (fragment): woodchuck hepatitis virus posttranscriptional regulatory element
   3894..3965    +  CDS            nef (fragment): NEF_HV1Z2 - Experimental evidence at protein level: Swiss-Prot protein existence level 1. Extracellular Nef protein targets CD4(+) T-lymphocytes for apoptosis by interacting with CXCR4 surface receptors. From Human immunodeficiency virus type 1 group M subtype D (isolate Z2/CDC-Z34) (HIV-1).
   3967..4200    +  LTR            3' LTR (ΔU3): self-inactivating 3' long terminal repeat (LTR) from HIV-1
   4272..4393    +  polyA_signal   SV40 poly(A) signal: SV40 polyadenylation signal
   4433..4568    +  rep_origin     SV40 ori: SV40 origin of replication
   4576..4639    +  promoter       AmpR promoter: bla
   4640..5500    +  CDS            AmpR: β-lactamase; bla; confers resistance to ampicillin, carbenicillin, and related antibiotics
   5671..6259    +  rep_origin     ori: high-copy-number ColE1/pMB1/pBR322/pUC origin of replication
   6442..6534    +  CDS            lacI (fragment): lac repressor; lacI; The lac repressor binds to the lac operator to inhibit transcription in E. coli. This inhibition can be relieved by adding lactose or isopropyl-β-D-thiogalactopyranoside (IPTG).
   6547..6568    +  protein_bind   CAP binding site: CAP binding activates transcription in the presence of cAMP. E. coli catabolite activator protein
   6583..6613    +  promoter       lac promoter: promoter for the E. coli lac operon
   6621..6637    +  protein_bind   lac operator: The lac repressor binds to the lac operator to inhibit transcription in E. coli. This inhibition can be relieved by adding lactose or isopropyl-β-D-thiogalactopyranoside (IPTG). lac repressor encoded by lacI
   6682..6700    +  promoter       T3 promoter: promoter for bacteriophage T3 RNA polymerase
   6728..6954    +  promoter       RSV promoter: Rous sarcoma virus enhancer/promoter
   6955..7135    +  LTR            5' LTR (truncated): truncated 5' long terminal repeat (LTR) from HIV-1
   7182..7307    +  misc_feature   HIV-1 Ψ: packaging signal of human immunodeficiency virus type 1
   7291..7654    +  CDS            HIV-1 gag (fragment): gag protein from human immunodeficiency virus 1; gag
   7800..8033    +  misc_feature   RRE: The Rev response element (RRE) of HIV-1 allows for Rev-dependent mRNA export from the nucleus to the cytoplasm.
   8410..8434    +  CDS            Rev (fragment): human immunodeficiency virus 1 (HIV-1) Rev protein; rev; enhances nuclear export of unspliced and incompletely spliced viral mRNAs
   8475..8592    +  misc_feature   cPPT/CTS: central polypurine tract and central termination sequence of HIV-1
   8646..28      +  promoter       tight TRE promoter (across the origin): Tet-responsive promoter PTight, consisting of seven tet operator sequences followed by the minimal CMV promoter
>Addgene plasmid #114129 | pCW-eGFP-FHA | addgene full sequence | sequence record 220207 | Addgene NGS Result
AGCTCGTTTAGTGAACCGTCAGATCGCCTGGAGAATTGGCTAGCATCAACAAGTTTGTACAAAAAAGCAG
GCTTCGAAGGAGATAGAACCATGGTGAGCAAGGGCGAGGAGCTGTTCACCGGGGTGGTGCCCATCCTGGT
CGAGCTGGACGGCGACGTAAACGGCCACAAGTTCAGCGTGTCCGGCGAGGGCGAGGGCGATGCCACCTAC
GGCAAGCTGACCCTGAAGTTCATCTGCACCACCGGCAAGCTGCCCGTGCCCTGGCCCACCCTCGTGACCA
CCCTGACCTACGGCGTGCAGTGCTTCAGCCGCTACCCCGACCACATGAAGCAGCACGACTTCTTCAAGTC
CGCCATGCCCGAAGGCTACGTCCAGGAGCGCACCATCTTCTTCAAGGACGACGGCAACTACAAGACCCGC
GCCGAGGTGAAGTTCGAGGGCGACACCCTGGTGAACCGCATCGAGCTGAAGGGCATCGACTTCAAGGAGG
ACGGCAACATCCTGGGGCACAAGCTGGAGTACAACTACAACAGCCACAACGTCTATATCATGGCCGACAA
GCAGAAGAACGGCATCAAGGTGAACTTCAAGATCCGCCACAACATCGAGGACGGCAGCGTGCAGCTCGCC
GACCACTACCAGCAGAACACCCCCATCGGCGACGGCCCCGTGCTGCTGCCCGACAACCACTACCTGAGCA
CCCAGTCCGCCCTGAGCAAAGACCCCAACGAGAAGCGCGATCACATGGTCCTGCTGGAGTTCGTGACCGC
CGCCGGGATCACTCTCGGCATGGACGAGCTGTACAAGGGCGCGCCAGCCGGAGCCGGGGAGCCCGGCTTC
TTCGTCACAGGAGACCGCGCCGGTGGCCGGAGCTGGTGCCTGCGGCGGGTGGGGATGAGCGCCGGGTGGC
TGCTGCTGGAAGATGGGTGCGAGGTGACTGTAGGACGAGGATTTGGTGTCACATACCAACTGGTATCAAA
AATCTGCCCCCTGATGATTTCTCGAAACCACTGTGTTTTGAAGCAGAATCCTGAGGGCCAATGGACAATT
ATGGACAACAAGAGTCTAAATGGTGTTTGGCTGAACAGAGCGCGTCTGGAACCTTTAAGGGTCTATTCCA
TTCATCAGGGAGACTACATCCAACTTGGAGTGCCTCTGGAAAATAAGGAGAATGCGGAGTATGAATATGA
AGTTACTGAAGAAGACTGGGAGACAATATATCCTTGTCTTTCCCCAAAGAATGACCAAATGATAGAAAAA
AATAAGGAATTGAGAACTAAAAGGAAATTCAGTTTGGATGAATAGGACCCAGCTTTCTTGTACAAAGTGG
TTTAGTAATGAACCGGTCCACCACCACCACCACCACTAAGGATCCGGGGTTGGGGTTGCGCCTTTTCCAA
GGCAGCCCTGGGTTTGCGCAGGGACGCGGCTGCTCTGGGCGTGGTTCCGGGAAACGCAGCGGCGCCGACC
CTGGGTCTCGCACATTCTTCACGTCCGTTCGCAGCGTCACCCGGATCTTCGCCGCTACCCTTGTGGGCCC
CCCGGCGACGCTTCCTGCTCCGCCCCTAAGTCGGGAAGGTTCCTTGCGGTTCGCGGCGTGCCGGACGTGA
CAAACGGAAGCCGCACGTCTCACTAGTACCCTCGCAGACGGACAGCGCCAGGGAGCAATGGCAGCGCGCC
GACCGCGATGGGCTGTGGCCAATAGCGGCTGCTCAGCAGGGCGCGCCGAGAGCAGCGGCCGGGAAGGGGC
GGTGCGGGAGGCGGGGTGTGGGGCGGTAGTGTGGGCCCTGTTCCTGCCCGCGCGGTGTTCCGCATTCTGC
AAGCCTCCGGAGCGCACGTCGGCAGTCGGCTCCCTCGTTGACCGAATCACCGACCTCTCTCCCCAGCAAT
TCACCATGACCGAGTACAAGCCCACGGTGCGCCTCGCCACCCGCGACGACGTCCCCAGGGCCGTACGCAC
CCTCGCCGCCGCGTTCGCCGACTACCCCGCCACGCGCCACACCGTCGATCCGGACCGCCACATCGAGCGG
GTCACCGAGCTGCAAGAACTCTTCCTCACGCGCGTCGGGCTCGACATCGGCAAGGTGTGGGTCGCGGACG
ACGGCGCCGCGGTGGCGGTCTGGACCACGCCGGAGAGCGTCGAAGCGGGGGCGGTGTTCGCCGAGATCGG
CCCGCGCATGGCCGAGTTGAGCGGTTCCCGGCTGGCCGCGCAGCAACAGATGGAAGGCCTCCTGGCGCCG
CACCGGCCCAAGGAGCCCGCGTGGTTCCTGGCCACCGTCGGCGTCTCGCCCGACCACCAGGGCAAGGGTC
TGGGCAGCGCCGTCGTGCTCCCCGGAGTGGAGGCGGCCGAGCGCGCCGGGGTGCCCGCCTTCCTGGAGAC
CTCCGCGCCCCGCAACCTCCCCTTCTACGAGCGGCTCGGCTTCACCGTCACCGCCGACGTCGAGGTGCCC
GAAGGACCGCGCACCTGGTGCATGACCCGCAAGCCCGGTGCCGAAGGTAGAGGTTCTCTCCTCACTTGTG
GTGATGTTGAAGAAAACCCTGGTCCAATGTCTAGACTGGACAAGAGCAAAGTCATAAACGGAGCTCTGGA
ATTACTCAATGGTGTCGGTATCGAAGGCCTGACGACAAGGAAACTCGCTCAAAAGCTGGGAGTTGAGCAG
CCTACCCTGTACTGGCACGTGAAGAACAAGCGGGCCCTGCTCGATGCCCTGCCAATCGAGATGCTGGACA
GGCATCATACCCACTTCTGCCCCCTGGAAGGCGAGTCATGGCAAGACTTTCTGCGGAACAACGCCAAGTC
ATACCGCTGTGCTCTCCTCTCACATCGCGACGGGGCTAAAGTGCATCTCGGCACCCGCCCAACAGAGAAA
CAGTACGAAACCCTGGAAAATCAGCTCGCGTTCCTGTGTCAGCAAGGCTTCTCCCTGGAGAACGCACTGT
ACGCTCTGTCCGCCGTGGGCCACTTTACACTGGGCTGCGTATTGGAGGAACAGGAGCATCAAGTAGCAAA
AGAGGAAAGAGAGACACCTACCACCGATTCTATGCCCCCACTTCTGAGACAAGCAATTGAGCTGTTCGAC
CGGCAGGGAGCCGAACCTGCCTTCCTTTTCGGCCTGGAACTAATCATATGTGGCCTGGAGAAACAGCTAA
AGTGCGAAAGCGGCGGGCCGACCGACGCCCTTGACGATTTTGACTTAGACATGCTCCCAGCCGATGCCCT
TGACGACTTTGACCTTGATATGCTGCCTGCTGACGCTCTTGACGATTTTGACCTTGACATGCTCCCCGGG
TAACTAAGTAAGGATCGATCCAAGATATCGTATTCTTAACTATGTTGCTCCTTTTACGCTATGTGGATAC
GCTGCTTTAATGCCTTTGTATCATGCTATTGCTTCCCGTATGGCTTTCATTTTCTCCTCCTTGTATAAAT
CCTGGTTGCTGTCTCTTTATGAGGAGTTGTGGCCCGTTGTCAGGCAACGTGGCGTGGTGTGCACTGTGTT
TGCTGACGCAACCCCCACTGGTTGGGGCATTGCCACCACCTGTCAGCTCCTTTCCGGGACTTTCGCTTTC
CCCCTCCCTATTGCCACGGCGGAACTCATCGCCGCCTGCCTTGCCCGCTGCTGGACAGGGGCTCGGCTGT
TGGGCACTGACAATTCCGTGGTGTTGTCGGGGAAGCTGACGTCCTTTCCATGGCTGCTCGCCTGTGTTGC
CACCTGGATTCTGCGCGGGACGTCCTTCTGCTACGTCCCTTCGGCCCTCAATCCAGCGGACCTTCCTTCC
CGCGGCCTGCTGCCGGCTCTGCGGCCTCTTCCGCGTCTTCGCCTTCGCCCTCAGACGAGTCGGATCTCCC
TTTGGGCCGCCTCCCCGCCTGTTTCGCCTCGGCGTCCGGACTAGAGGTACCTTTAAGACCAATGACTTAC
AAGGCAGCTGTAGATCTTAGCCACTTTTTAAAAGAAAAGGGGGGACTGGAAGGGCTAATTCACTCCCAAC
GAAGACAAGATCTGCTTTTTGCTTGTACTGGGTCTCTCTGGTTAGACCAGATCTGAGCCTGGGAGCTCTC
TGGCTAACTAGGGAACCCACTGCTTAAGCCTCAATAAAGCTTGCCTTGAGTGCTTCAAGTAGTGTGTGCC
CGTCTGTTGTGTGACTCTGGTAACTAGAGATCCCTCAGACCCTTTTAGTCAGTGTGGAAAATCTCTAGCA
GTAGTAGTTCATGTCATCTTATTATTCAGTATTTATAACTTGCAAAGAAATGAATATCAGAGAGTGAGAG
GAACTTGTTTATTGCAGCTTATAATGGTTACAAATAAAGCAATAGCATCACAAATTTCACAAATAAAGCA
TTTTTTTCACTGCATTCTAGTTGTGGTTTGTCCAAACTCATCAATGTATCTTATCATGTCTGGCTCTAGC
TATCCCGCCCCTAACTCCGCCCATCCCGCCCCTAACTCCGCCCAGTTCCGCCCATTCTCCGCCCCATGGC
TGACTAATTTTTTTTATTTATGCAGAGGCCGAGGCCGCCTCGGCCTCTGAGCTATTCCAGAAGTAGTGAG
GAGGCTTTTTTGGAGGCCTTTCAAATATGTATCCGCTCATGAGACAATAACCCTGATAAATGCTTCAATA
ATATTGAAAAAGGAAGAGTATGAGTATTCAACATTTCCGTGTCGCCCTTATTCCCTTTTTTGCGGCATTT
TGCCTTCCTGTTTTTGCTCACCCAGAAACGCTGGTGAAAGTAAAAGATGCTGAAGATCAGTTGGGTGCAC
GAGTGGGTTACATCGAACTGGATCTCAACAGCGGTAAGATCCTTGAGAGTTTTCGCCCCGAAGAACGTTT
TCCAATGATGAGCACTTTTAAAGTTCTGCTATGTGGCGCGGTATTATCCCGTATTGACGCCGGGCAAGAG
CAACTCGGTCGCCGCATACACTATTCTCAGAATGACTTGGTTGAGTACTCACCAGTCACAGAAAAGCATC
TTACGGATGGCATGACAGTAAGAGAATTATGCAGTGCTGCCATAACCATGAGTGATAACACTGCGGCCAA
CTTACTTCTGACAACGATCGGAGGACCGAAGGAGCTAACCGCTTTTTTGCACAACATGGGGGATCATGTA
ACTCGCCTTGATCGTTGGGAACCGGAGCTGAATGAAGCCATACCAAACGACGAGCGTGACACCACGATGC
CTGTAGCAATGGCAACAACGTTGCGCAAACTATTAACTGGCGAACTACTTACTCTAGCTTCCCGGCAACA
ATTAATAGACTGGATGGAGGCGGATAAAGTTGCAGGACCACTTCTGCGCTCGGCCCTTCCGGCTGGCTGG
TTTATTGCTGATAAATCTGGAGCCGGTGAGCGTGGGTCTCGCGGTATCATTGCAGCACTGGGGCCAGATG
GTAAGCCCTCCCGTATCGTAGTTATCTACACGACGGGGAGTCAGGCAACTATGGATGAACGAAATAGACA
GATCGCTGAGATAGGTGCCTCACTGATTAAGCATTGGTAACTGTCAGACCAAGTTTACTCATATATACTT
TAGATTGATTTAAAACTTCATTTTTAATTTAAAAGGATCTAGGTGAAGATCCTTTTTGATAATCTCATGA
CCAAAATCCCTTAACGTGAGTTTTCGTTCCACTGAGCGTCAGACCCCGTAGAAAAGATCAAAGGATCTTC
TTGAGATCCTTTTTTTCTGCGCGTAATCTGCTGCTTGCAAACAAAAAAACCACCGCTACCAGCGGTGGTT
TGTTTGCCGGATCAAGAGCTACCAACTCTTTTTCCGAAGGTAACTGGCTTCAGCAGAGCGCAGATACCAA
ATACTGTTCTTCTAGTGTAGCCGTAGTTAGGCCACCACTTCAAGAACTCTGTAGCACCGCCTACATACCT
CGCTCTGCTAATCCTGTTACCAGTGGCTGCTGCCAGTGGCGATAAGTCGTGTCTTACCGGGTTGGACTCA
AGACGATAGTTACCGGATAAGGCGCAGCGGTCGGGCTGAACGGGGGGTTCGTGCACACAGCCCAGCTTGG
AGCGAACGACCTACACCGAACTGAGATACCTACAGCGTGAGCTATGAGAAAGCGCCACGCTTCCCGAAGG
GAGAAAGGCGGACAGGTATCCGGTAAGCGGCAGGGTCGGAACAGGAGAGCGCACGAGGGAGCTTCCAGGG
GGAAACGCCTGGTATCTTTATAGTCCTGTCGGGTTTCGCCACCTCTGACTTGAGCGTCGATTTTTGTGAT
GCTCGTCAGGGGGGCGGAGCCTATGGAAAAACGCCAGCAACGCGGCCTTTTTACGGTTCCTGGCCTTTTG
CTGGCCTTTTGCTCACATGTTCTTTCCTGCGTTATCCCCTGATTCTGTGGATAACCGTATTACCGCCTTT
GAGTGAGCTGATACCGCTCGCCGCAGCCGAACGACCGAGCGCAGCGAGTCAGTGAGCGAGGAAGCGGAAG
AGCGCCCAATACGCAAACCGCCTCTCCCCGCGCGTTGGCCGATTCATTAATGCAGCTGGCACGACAGGTT
TCCCGACTGGAAAGCGGGCAGTGAGCGCAACGCAATTAATGTGAGTTAGCTCACTCATTAGGCACCCCAG
GCTTTACACTTTATGCTTCCGGCTCGTATGTTGTGTGGAATTGTGAGCGGATAACAATTTCACACAGGAA
ACAGCTATGACCATGATTACGCCAAGCGCGCAATTAACCCTCACTAAAGGGAACAAAAGCTGGAGCTGCA
AGCTTAATGTAGTCTTATGCAATACTCTTGTAGTCTTGCAACATGGTAACGATGAGTTAGCAACATGCCT
TACAAGGAGAGAAAAAGCACCGTGCATGCCGATTGGTGGAAGTAAGGTGGTACGATCGTGCCTTATTAGG
AAGGCAACAGACGGGTCTGACATGGATTGGACGAACCACTGAATTGCCGCATTGCAGAGATATTGTATTT
AAGTGCCTAGCTCGATACATAAACGGGTCTCTCTGGTTAGACCAGATCTGAGCCTGGGAGCTCTCTGGCT
AACTAGGGAACCCACTGCTTAAGCCTCAATAAAGCTTGCCTTGAGTGCTTCAAGTAGTGTGTGCCCGTCT
GTTGTGTGACTCTGGTAACTAGAGATCCCTCAGACCCTTTTAGTCAGTGTGGAAAATCTCTAGCAGTGGC
GCCCGAACAGGGACTTGAAAGCGAAAGGGAAACCAGAGGAGCTCTCTCGACGCAGGACTCGGCTTGCTGA
AGCGCGCACGGCAAGAGGCGAGGGGCGGCGACTGGTGAGTACGCCAAAAATTTTGACTAGCGGAGGCTAG
AAGGAGAGAGATGGGTGCGAGAGCGTCAGTATTAAGCGGGGGAGAATTAGATCGCGATGGGAAAAAATTC
GGTTAAGGCCAGGGGGAAAGAAAAAATATAAATTAAAACATATAGTATGGGCAAGCAGGGAGCTAGAACG
ATTCGCAGTTAATCCTGGCCTGTTAGAAACATCAGAAGGCTGTAGACAAATACTGGGACAGCTACAACCA
TCCCTTCAGACAGGATCAGAAGAACTTAGATCATTATATAATACAGTAGCAACCCTCTATTGTGTGCATC
AAAGGATAGAGATAAAAGACACCAAGGAAGCTTTAGACAAGATAGAGGAAGAGCAAAACAAAAGTAAGAC
CACCGCACAGCAAGCGGCCGCTGATCTTCAGACCTGGAGGAGGAGATATGAGGGACAATTGGAGAAGTGA
ATTATATAAATATAAAGTAGTAAAAATTGAACCATTAGGAGTAGCACCCACCAAGGCAAAGAGAAGAGTG
GTGCAGAGAGAAAAAAGAGCAGTGGGAATAGGAGCTTTGTTCCTTGGGTTCTTGGGAGCAGCAGGAAGCA
CTATGGGCGCAGCGTCAATGACGCTGACGGTACAGGCCAGACAATTATTGTCTGGTATAGTGCAGCAGCA
GAACAATTTGCTGAGGGCTATTGAGGCGCAACAGCATCTGTTGCAACTCACAGTCTGGGGCATCAAGCAG
CTCCAGGCAAGAATCCTGGCTGTGGAAAGATACCTAAAGGATCAACAGCTCCTGGGGATTTGGGGTTGCT
CTGGAAAACTCATTTGCACCACTGCTGTGCCTTGGAATGCTAGTTGGAGTAATAAATCTCTGGAACAGAT
TTGGAATCACACGACCTGGATGGAGTGGGACAGAGAAATTAACAATTACACAAGCTTAATACACTCCTTA
ATTGAAGAATCGCAAAACCAGCAAGAAAAGAATGAACAAGAATTATTGGAATTAGATAAATGGGCAAGTT
TGTGGAATTGGTTTAACATAACAAATTGGCTGTGGTATATAAAATTATTCATAATGATAGTAGGAGGCTT
GGTAGGTTTAAGAATAGTTTTTGCTGTACTTTCTATAGTGAATAGAGTTAGGCAGGGATATTCACCATTA
TCGTTTCAGACCCACCTCCCAACCCCGAGGGGACAATTCTCGACCTCGAGACAAATGGCAGTATTCATCC
ACAATTTTAAAAGAAAAGGGGGGATTGGGGGGTACAGTGCAGGGGAAAGAATAGTAGACATAATAGCAAC
AGACATACAAACTAAAGAATTACAAAAACAAATTACAAAAATTCAAAATTTTCGGGTTTATTACAGGGAC
AGCAGAGATCCACTTTGGCCGCGAATCGATATGTCGAGTTTACTCCCTATCAGTGATAGAGAACGTATGT
CGAGTTTACTCCCTATCAGTGATAGAGAACGATGTCGAGTTTACTCCCTATCAGTGATAGAGAACGTATG
TCGAGTTTACTCCCTATCAGTGATAGAGAACGTATGTCGAGTTTACTCCCTATCAGTGATAGAGAACGTA
TGTCGAGTTTATCCCTATCAGTGATAGAGAACGTATGTCGAGTTTACTCCCTATCAGTGATAGAGAACGT
ATGTCGAGGTAGGCGTGTACGGTGGGAGGCCTATATAAGCAG
